Addgene plasmid #211149: pBiT3.1-C_RACK1:1-317
Purpose: Mammalian expression of full-length human RACK1. C-terminal HiBiT tag.
Depositing lab: Cheryl Arrowsmith. Depositing organization: University of Toronto. Publication: A Target Class Ligandability Evaluation of WD40 Repeat-Containing Proteins. Ackloo S, Li F, Szewczyk M, Seitova A, Loppnau P, Zeng H, Xu J, Ahmad S, Arnautova YA, Baghaie AJ, Beldar S, Bolotokova A, Centrella PA, Chau I, Clark MA, Cuozzo JW, Dehghani-Tafti S, Disch JS, Dong A, Dumas A, Feng JA, Ghiabi P, Gibson E, Gilmer J, Goldman B, Green SR, Guie MA, Guilinger JP, Harms N, Herasymenko O, Houliston S, Hutchinson A, Kearnes S, Keefe AD, Kimani SW, Kramer T, Kutera M, Kwak HA, Lento C, Li Y, Liu J, Loup J, Machado RAC, Mulhern CJ, Perveen S, Righetto GL, Riley P, Shrestha S, Sigel EA, Silva M, Sintchak MD, Slakman BL, Taylor RD, Thompson J, Torng W, Underkoffler C, von Rechenberg M, Walsh RT, Watson I, Wilson DJ, Wolf E, Yadav M, Yazdi AK, Zhang J, Zhang Y, Santhakumar V, Edwards AM, Barsyte-Lovejoy D, Schapira M, Brown PJ, Halabelian L, Arrowsmith CH. J Med Chem. 2025 Jan 23;68(2):1092-1112. doi: 10.1021/acs.jmedchem.4c02010. Epub 2024 Nov 4. PubMed 39495097.
Backbone
  Vector backbone: pBiT3.1-C
  Backbone manufacturer: Promega
  Vector type: Mammalian Expression
  Selectable markers: Neomycin (select with G418)
Growth in bacteria
  Bacterial resistance: Kanamycin, 50 μg/mL
  Growth temperature: 37°C
  Growth strain: DH5alpha
  Copy number: High Copy
Gene/Insert
  Gene/Insert name: RACK1:M1-R317 (alt name: GNB2L1)
  Species: H. sapiens (human)
  Insert size (bp): 951
  Mutation: wild type
  Entrez Gene: RACK1 (a.k.a. GNB2L1, Gnb2-rs1, H12.3, HLC-7, PIG21)
  Promoter: CMV
  Tag / fusion protein: GSSGGSSGVSGWRLFKKIS (C terminal on insert)
  Cloning method: Ligation Independent Cloning
  Sequencing primers: 5′ T7; 3′ TTGCTCAGCGGTGGCAGCAG
Resource information
  A portion of this plasmid was derived from a plasmid made by: Mammalian Gene Collection (BC000366)
Terms and licenses: Academic/Nonprofit Terms; Industry Terms: Not Available to Industry
Depositor comments: 5' Cloning Site: EcoR1 (not destroyed), 3' Cloning Site: Xho1 (not destroyed).
How to cite: pBiT3.1-C_RACK1:1-317 was a gift from Cheryl Arrowsmith (Addgene plasmid # 211149 ; http://n2t.net/addgene:211149 ; RRID:Addgene_211149)
