[The description below was written by a language model from this plasmid's Addgene catalogue record and pLannotate feature annotations shown in this document.]
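Description:
pBiT3.1-C_RACK1:1-317 is a mammalian expression plasmid built on the Promega pBiT3.1-C backbone and carries the full-length, wild-type human RACK1 coding sequence (also known as GNB2L1; residues M1 to R317, 951 bp), derived from a Mammalian Gene Collection clone. The insert was introduced by ligation-independent cloning between EcoRI and XhoI sites that remain intact. Transcription is driven by the CMV immediate-early enhancer and promoter, followed by a chimeric β-globin/immunoglobulin intron that generally improves mRNA processing and expression, and is terminated by an SV40 polyadenylation signal. A T7 promoter lies just upstream of the open reading frame and serves as a sequencing primer site. RACK1 is fused at its C terminus, through a short glycine-serine linker, to the HiBiT peptide. This small tag complements the LgBiT polypeptide to reconstitute NanoLuc-type luciferase activity, so the tagged protein can be measured by luminescence.

In E. coli the plasmid replicates from a high-copy ColE1/pUC-type origin and is selected with kanamycin through a neo (nptII) gene under the bacterial EM7 promoter; a loxP site sits just upstream of this cassette. The catalogue entry gives neomycin/G418 as the mammalian selectable marker. However, the annotated sequence shows neo behind only the bacterial promoter, and it also shows a separate SV40 promoter-driven blasticidin S deaminase cassette with a synthetic poly(A) signal that the catalogue fields do not mention. The short "SET1" and large T antigen fragments are probably annotation artefacts of backbone sequence. The plasmid was deposited with a study of the ligandability of WD40 repeat proteins, which fits use in luminescence-based cellular assays of RACK1 abundance or ligand engagement, although the record does not name a specific assay.
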