Features (pLannotate 1.2.2; 17 found; start..end, strand, type, name):
     24..105     -  polyA_signal   SV40 poly(A) signal: SV40 polyadenylation signal
    128..211     -  CDS            large T antigen (fragment): large T antigen from SV40 (simian virus 40)
    276..641     +  enhancer       CMV enhancer: human cytomegalovirus immediate early enhancer
    643..842     +  promoter       CMV promoter: human cytomegalovirus (CMV) immediate early promoter
    981..1113    +  intron         chimeric intron: chimera between introns from human β-globin and immunoglobulin heavy chain genes
   1157..1175    +  promoter       T7 promoter: promoter for bacteriophage T7 RNA polymerase
   1243..2193    +  CDS            RACK1 (sequence withheld): RACK1_HUMAN - Also known as GNB2L1. Experimental evidence at protein level: Swiss-Prot protein existence level 1. (Microbial infection) Contributes to the cap-independent internal ribosome entry site (IRES)-mediated translation by some RNA viruses. From Homo sapiens (Human).
   2289..2316    +  CDS            SET1 (fragment): solubility-enhancement tag derived from T7 phage gene 10B
   2342..2463    -  polyA_signal   SV40 poly(A) signal: SV40 polyadenylation signal
   2486..2554    -  CDS            large T antigen (fragment): large T antigen from SV40 (simian virus 40)
   2578..2611    +  protein_bind   loxP: Cre-mediated recombination occurs in the 8-bp core sequence (GCATACAT). Cre recombinase
   2621..2668    +  promoter       EM7 promoter: synthetic bacterial promoter&nbsp
   2700..3491    +  CDS            neo: KKA2_KLEPN - Also known as kan, nptII. Experimental evidence at protein level: Swiss-Prot protein existence level 1. Resistance to kanamycin, neomycin, paromomycin, ribostamycin, butirosin and gentamicin B. From Klebsiella pneumoniae.
   3652..4240    -  rep_origin     ori: high-copy-number ColE1/pMB1/pBR322/pUC origin of replication
   4366..4414    -  polyA_signal   poly(A) signal: synthetic polyadenylation signal
   4438..4836    -  CDS            BSD: blasticidin S deaminase; Aspergillus terreus BSD; confers resistance to blasticidin
   4867..5224    -  promoter       SV40 promoter: SV40 enhancer and early promoter
>Addgene plasmid #211149 | pBiT3.1-C_RACK1:1-317 | addgene full sequence | sequence record 425848 | Addgene NGS Result
AAGACGCGTTAATTAAGACGTCGGCAGTGAAAAAAATGCTTTATTTGTGAAATTTGTGATGCTATTGCTT
TATTTGTAACCATTATAAGCTGCAATAAACAAGTTAACAACAACAATTGCATTCATTTTATGTTTCAGGT
TCAGGGGGAGGTGTGGGAGGTTTTTTAAAGCAAGTAAAACCTCTACAAATGTGGTATGGCTGATTATGAT
CCGCGGCCGCAATACGTCGACGTTATCAGCTGACTTCGTACGAGAGCCTAGGATTATGGCGCGCCACTAG
TTATTAATAGTAATCAATTACGGGGTCATTAGTTCATAGCCCATATATGGAGTTCCGCGTTACATAACTT
ACGGTAAATGGCCCGCCTGGCTGACCGCCCAACGACCCCCGCCCATTGACGTCAATAATGACGTATGTTC
CCATAGTAACGCCAATAGGGACTTTCCATTGACGTCAATGGGTGGAGTATTTACGGTAAACTGCCCACTT
GGCAGTACATCAAGTGTATCATATGCCAAGTCCGCCCCCTATTGACGTCAATGACGGTAAATGGCCCGCC
TGGCATTATGCCCAGTACATGACCTTACGGGACTTTCCTACTTGGCAGTACATCTACGTATTAGTCATCG
CTATTACCATGGTGATGCGGTTTTGGCAGTACACCAATGGGCGTGGATAGCGGTTTGACTCACGGGGATT
TCCAAGTCTCCACCCCATTGACGTCAATGGGAGTTTGTTTTGGCACCAAAATCAACGGGACTTTCCAAAA
TGTCGTAATAACCCCGCCCCGTTGACGCAAATGGGCGGTAGGCGTGTACGGTGGGAGGTCTATATAAGCA
GAGCTGGTTTAGTGAACCGTCAGATCACTAGAATCTTTATTGCGGTAGTTTATCACAGTTAAATTGCTAA
CGCAGTCAGTGCTTCTGACACAACAGTCTCGAACTTAAGCTGCAGAAGTTGGTCGTGAGGCACTGGGCAG
GTAAGTATCAAGGTTACAAGACAGGTTTAAGGAGACCAATAGAAACTGGGCTTGTCGAGACAGAGAAGAC
TCTTGCGTTTCTGATAGGCACCTATTGGTCTTACTGACATCCACTTTGCCTTTCTCTCCACAGGTGTCCA
CTCCCAGTTCAATTACAGCTCTTAAGGCTAGAGTATTAATACGACTCACTATAGGGGCGATCGCAACAAG
CTTCGGGAAGATCTGGAGCTAGCGGCGGGGGATCCGGTGGGAATTCGACACC
[951 nt withheld, positions 1243-2193]
GGCTCGAGCGGTGGGAGCTCCGGTGTGAGCGGCTGGCGGCTGTTCAAGAAGATTAGCTAAGTTTAAACGG
CCGCGACTCTAGACTGCAGGCATGCAAGCTGATTTGGCTGCTGCCACCGCTGAGCAAGGCCGCTTCGAGC
AGACATGATAAGATACATTGATGAGTTTGGACAAACCACAACTAGAATGCAGTGAAAAAAATGCTTTATT
TGTGAAATTTGTGATGCTATTGCTTTATTTGTAACCATTATAAGCTGCAATAAACAAGTTAACAACAACA
ATTGCATTCATTTTATGTTTCAGGTTCAGGGGGAGATGTGGGAGGTTTTTTTAAGCAAGTAAAACCTCTA
CAAATGTGGTAAAATCTTAATTAAGACTTCTAATATAACTTCGTATAGCATACATTATACGAAGTTATGG
TTCCACTGTTGACAATTAATCATCGGCATAGTATATCGGCATAGTATAATACGACAAGGTGAGGAACTAA
ACCCAGGAGGCAGATCATGATTGAACAAGATGGATTGCACGCAGGTTCTCCGGCCGCTTGGGTGGAGAGG
CTATTCGGCTATGACTGGGCACAACAGACAATCGGCTGCTCTGATGCCGCCGTGTTCCGGCTGTCAGCGC
AGGGGCGCCCGGTTCTTTTTGTCAAGACCGACCTGTCCGGTGCCCTGAATGAACTGCAGGACGAGGCAGC
GCGGCTATCGTGGCTGGCCACGACGGGCGTTCCTTGCGCAGCTGTGCTCGACGTTGTCACTGAAGCGGGA
AGGGACTGGCTGCTATTGGGCGAAGTGCCGGGGCAGGATCTCCTGTCATCTCACCTTGCTCCTGCCGAGA
AAGTATCCATCATGGCTGATGCAATGCGGCGGCTGCATACGCTTGATCCGGCTACCTGCCCATTCGACCA
CCAAGCGAAACATCGCATCGAGCGAGCACGTACTCGGATGGAAGCCGGTCTTGTCGATCAGGATGATCTG
GACGAAGAGCATCAGGGGCTCGCGCCAGCCGAACTGTTCGCCAGGCTCAAGGCGCGCATGCCCGACGGCG
AGGATCTCGTCGTGACCCATGGCGATGCCTGCTTGCCGAATATCATGGTGGAAAATGGCCGCTTTTCTGG
ATTCATCGACTGTGGCCGGCTGGGTGTGGCGGACCGCTATCAGGACATAGCGTTGGCTACCCGTGATATT
GCTGAAGAGCTTGGCGGCGAATGGGCTGACCGCTTCCTCGTGCTTTACGGTATCGCCGCTCCCGATTCGC
AGCGCATCGCCTTCTATCGCCTTCTTGACGAGTTCTTCTGATTCGAAATGACCGACCAAGCGACGCCCAA
CCGGTATCAGCTCACTCAAAGGCGGTAATACGGTTATCCACAGAATCAGGGGATAACGCAGGAAAGAACA
TGTGAGCAAAAGGCCAGCAAAAGGCCAGGAACCGTAAAAAGGCCGCGTTGCTGGCGTTTTTCCATAGGCT
CCGCCCCCCTGACGAGCATCACAAAAATCGACGCTCAAGTCAGAGGTGGCGAAACCCGACAGGACTATAA
AGATACCAGGCGTTTCCCCCTGGAAGCTCCCTCGTGCGCTCTCCTGTTCCGACCCTGCCGCTTACCGGAT
ACCTGTCCGCCTTTCTCCCTTCGGGAAGCGTGGCGCTTTCTCATAGCTCACGCTGTAGGTATCTCAGTTC
GGTGTAGGTCGTTCGCTCCAAGCTGGGCTGTGTGCACGAACCCCCCGTTCAGCCCGACCGCTGCGCCTTA
TCCGGTAACTATCGTCTTGAGTCCAACCCGGTAAGACACGACTTATCGCCACTGGCAGCAGCCACTGGTA
ACAGGATTAGCAGAGCGAGGTATGTAGGCGGTGCTACAGAGTTCTTGAAGTGGTGGCCTAACTACGGCTA
CACTAGAAGGACAGTATTTGGTATCTGCGCTCTGCTGAAGCCAGTTACCTTCGGAAAAAGAGTTGGTAGC
TCTTGATCCGGCAAACAAACCACCGCTGGTAGCGGTGGTTTTTTTGTTTGCAAGCAGCAGATTACGCGCA
GAAAAAAAGGATTTCAAGAAGATCCTTTGATCTTTTCTACGGGGTCTGACGCTCAGTGGAACGAAAACTC
ACGTTAAGGGATTTTGGTCATGAGATTATCAAAAAGGATCTTCACCTAGATCCTTTTATAGTCCGGAATC
GTCACACAAAAAACCAACACACAGATGTAATGAAAATAAAGATATTTTATTGCGGCCATCGTGATGGCTA
GAGTTTAGCCCTCCCACACATAACCAGAGGGCAGCAATTCACGAATCCCAACTGCCGTCGGCTGTCCATC
ACTGTCCTTCACTATGGCTTTGATCCCAGGATGCAGATCGAGAAGCACCTGTCGGCACCGTCCGCAGGGG
CTCAAGATGCCCCTGTTCTCATTTCCGATCGCGACGATACAAGTCAGGTTGCCAGCTGCCGCAGCAGCAG
CAGTGCCCAGCACCACGAGTTCTGCACAAGGTCCCCCAGTAAAATGATATACATTGACACCAGTGAAGAT
GCGGCCGTCGCTAGAGAGAGCTGCGCTGGCGACGCTGTAGTCTTCAGAGATGGGGATGCTGTTGATTGTA
GCCGTTGCTCTTTCAATGAGGGTGGATTCTTCTTGAGACAAAGGCTTGGCCATGGTGGCGCTAGTGTCAG
AAGAATCGAGCTTTTTGCAAAAGCCTAGGCCTCCAAAAAAGCCTCCTCACTACTTCTGGAATAGCTCAGA
GGCCGAGGCGGCCTCGGCCTCTGCATAAATAAAAAAAATTAGTCAGCCATGGGGCGGAGAATGGGCGGAA
CTGGGCGGAGTTAGGGGCGGGATGGGCGGAGTTAGGGGCGGGACTATGGTTGCTGACTAATTGAGATGCA
TGCTTTGCATACTTCTGCCTGCTGGGGAGCCTGGGGACTTTCCACACCTGGTTGCTGACTAATTGAGATG
CATGCTTTGCATACTTCTGCCTGCTGGGGAGCCTGGGGACTTTCCACACCCTAACTGACACACATTCCAC
AGCTGGTTCTTTCCGCCTCAGAAGGTACCTAACCAAGTTCCTCTTTCAGAGGTTATTTCAGGCCATGGTG
CTGCGC
