>Addgene plasmid #211149 | pBiT3.1-C_RACK1:1-317 | depositor partial sequence | sequence record 411776 | Insert sequence
[951 nt withheld, positions 1-951]
